>Addgene plasmid #162285 | pEPQD0CB0026 | addgene full sequence | sequence record 321471 | Addgene NGS Result
GGCGTAGAGGATCTGGCTAGCGATGACCCTGCTGATTGGTTCGCTGACCATTTCCGGGTGCGGGACGGCG
TTACCAGAAACTCAGAAGGTTCGTCCAACCAAACCGACTCTGGCGGCAGTTTACGAGAGAGATGATAGGG
TCTGCTTCAGTAAGCCAGATGCTACACAATTAGGCTTGTACATACTGTCGTTAGAACGCGGCTACAATTA
ATACATAACCTTATGTATCATACACATACGATTTAGGTGACACTATAGAACTCACCTATCTCCCCAACAC
CTAATAACATTCAATCACTCTTTCCACTAACCACCTATCTACATCACCAAGATATCACTAGTTCTCGAGC
TAATGTGAGACCGTCACAGCTTGTCTGTAAGCGGATGCCGGGAGCAGACAAGCCCGTCAGGGCGCGTCAG
CGGGTGTTGGCGGGTGTCGGGGCTGGCTTAACTATGCGGCATCAGAGCAGATTGTACTGAGAGTGCACCA
TATGCGGTGTGAAATACCGCACAGATGCGTAAGGAGAAAATACCGCATCAGGCGCCATTCGCCATTCAGG
CTGCGCAACTGTTGGGAAGGGCGATCGGTGCGGGCCTCTTCGCTATTACGCCAGCTGGCGAAAGGGGGAT
GTGCTGCAAGGCGATTAAGTTGGGTAACGCCAGGGTTTTCCCAGTCACGACGTTGTAAAACGACGGCCAG
TGAATTCGAGCTCGGTACCCGGGGATCCTCTAGAGTCGACCTGCAGGCATGCAAGCTTGGCGTAATCATG
GTCATAGCTGTTTCCTGTGTGAAATTGTTATCCGCTCACAATTCCACACAACATACGAGCCGGAAGCATA
AAGTGTAAAGCCTGGGGTGCCTAATGAGTGAGCTAACTCACATTAATTGCGTTGCGCTCACTGCCCGCTT
TCCAGTCGGGAAACCTGTCGTGCCAGCTAGGTCTCAGCTTCGGGTTATAATTACCTCAGGTCGACGTCCC
ATGGTTTTGTATAGAATTTACGGCTAGCGCCGGATGCGACGCCGGTCGCGTCTTATCCGGCCTTCCTATA
TCAGGCGGTGTTTAAGACGCCGCCGCTTCGCCCAAATCCTTATGCCGGTTCGACGACTGGACAAAATACT
GTTTATCTTCCCAGCGCAGGCAGGTTAATGTACCACCCCAGCAGCAGCCGGTATCCAGCGCGTATATACC
TTCCGGCGTACCTTTGCCCTCCAGCGATGCCCAGTGACCAAAGGCGATGCTGTATTCTTCAGCGACAGGG
CCAGGAATCGCAAACCACGGTTTCAGTGGGGCAGGGGCCTCTTCCGGCGATTCTTACTAGCTAGTATGCA
TAGGTGCTGAAATATAAAGTTTGTGTTTCTAAAACACACGTGGTACGTACGATAACGTACAGTGTTTTTC
CCTCCACTTAAATCGAAGGGTAGTGTCTTGGAGCGCGCGGAGTAAACATATATGGTTCATATATGTCCGT
AGGCACGTAAAAAAAGCGAGGGATTCGAATTCCCCCGGAACCCCCGGTTGGGGCCCACGCCTCGATCGAG
CAAAAAAAAAAAAAAAGAAAAAAAAAAAAAAAAAAAGCTTTCCCGCGGCCAGCTTGGCGTAATCATGGTC
ATAGCTGTTTCCTGTGTGAAATTGTTATCCGCTCACAATTCCACACAACATACGAGCCGGAAGCATAAAG
TGTAAAGCCTGGGGTGCCTAATGAGTGAGCTAACTCACATTAATTGCGTTGCGCTCACTGCCCGCTTTCC
AGTCGGGAAACCTGTCGTGCCAGCTGCATTAATGAATCGGCCAACGCGCGGGGAGAGGCGGTTTGCGTAT
TGGGCGCTCTTCCGCTTCCTCACTCACTGACTCGCTGCGCTCGGTCGCTCGGCTGCGGCGAGCGGTATCA
GCTCACTCAAAGGCGGTAATACGGTTATCCACAGAATCAGGGGATAACGCAGGAAAGAACATGTGAGCAA
AAGGCCAGCAAAAGGCCAGGAACCGTAAAAAGGCCGCGTTGCTGGCGTTTTTCCATAGGCTCCGCCCCCC
TGACGAGCATCACAAAAATCGACGCTCAAGTCAGAGGTGGCGAAACCCGACAGGACTATAAAGATACCAG
GCGTTTCCCCCTGGAAGCTCCCTCGTGCGCTCTCCTGTTCCGACCCTGCCGCTTACCGGATACCTGTCCG
CCTTTCTCCCTTCGGGAAGCGTGGCGCTTTCTCATAGCTCACGCTGTAGGTATCTCAGTTCGGTGTAGGT
CGTTCGCTCCAAGCTGGGCTGTGTGCACGAACCCCCCGTTCAGCCCGACCGCTGCGCCTTATCCGGTAAC
TATCGTCTTGAGTCCAACCCGGTAAGACACGACTTATCGCCACTGGCAGCAGCCACTGGTAACAGGATTA
GCAGAGCGAGGTATGTAGGCGGTGCTACAGAGTTCTTGAAGTGGTGGCCTAACTACGGCTACACTAGAAG
AACAGTATTTGGTATCTGCGCTCTGCTGAAGCCAGTTACCTTCGGAAAAAGAGTTGGTAGCTCTTGATCC
GGCAAACAAACCACCGCTGGTAGCGGTGGTTTTTTTGTTTGCAAGCAGCAGATTACGCGCAGAAAAAAAG
GATCTCAAGAAGATCCTTTGATCTTTTCTACGGGGTCTGACGCTCAGTGGAACGAAAACTCACGTTAAGG
GATTTTGGTCATGAGATTATCAAAAAGGATCTTCACCTAGATCCTTTTAAATTAAAAATGAAGTTTTAAA
TCAATCTAAAGTATATATGAGTAAACTTGGTCTGACAGTTACCAATGCTTAATCAGTGAGGCACCTATCT
CAGCGATCTGTCTATTTCGTTCATCCATAGTTGCCTGACTCCCCGTCGTGTAGATAACTACGATACGGGA
GGGCTTACCATCTGGCCCCAGTGCTGCAATGATACCGCGAGATCCACGCTCACCGGCTCCAGATTTATCA
GCAATAAACCAGCCAGCCGGAAGGGCCGAGCGCAGAAGTGGTCCTGCAACTTTATCCGCCTCCATCCAGT
CTATTAATTGTTGCCGGGAAGCTAGAGTAAGTAGTTCGCCAGTTAATAGTTTGCGCAACGTTGTTGCCAT
TGCTACAGGCATCGTGGTGTCACGCTCGTCGTTTGGTATGGCTTCATTCAGCTCCGGTTCCCAACGATCA
AGGCGAGTTACATGATCCCCCATGTTGTGCAAAAAAGCGGTTAGCTCCTTCGGTCCTCCGATCGTTGTCA
GAAGTAAGTTGGCCGCAGTGTTATCACTCATGGTTATGGCAGCACTGCATAATTCTCTTACTGTCATGCC
ATCCGTAAGATGCTTTTCTGTGACTGGTGAGTACTCAACCAAGTCATTCTGAGAATAGCGTATGCGGCGA
CCGAGTTGCTCTTGCCCGGCGTCAATACGGGATAATACCGCGCCACATAGCAGAACTTTAAAAGTGCTCA
TCATTGGAAAACGTTCTTCGGGGCGAAAACTCTCAAGGATCTTACCGCTGTTGAGATCCAGTTCGATGTA
ACCCACTCGTGCACCCAACTGATCTTCAGCATCTTTTACTTTCACCAGCGTTTCTGGGTGAGCAAAAACA
GGAAGGCAAAATGCCGCAAAAAAGGGAATAAGGGCGACACGGAAATGTTGAATACTCATACTCTTCCTTT
TTCAATATTATTGAAGCATTTATCAGGGTTATTGTCTCATGAGCGGATACATATTTGAATGTATTTAGAA
AAATAAACAAATAGGGGTTCCGCGCACATTTCCCCGAAAAGTGCCACCTGACGTCTAAGAAACCATTATT
ATCATGACATTAACCTATAAAAATAGGCGTATCACGAGGCCCTTTCGTCTCGCGCGTTTCGGTGATGACG
GTGAAAACCTCTGACACATGCAGCTCCCGGAGACGGTCACAGCTTGTCTGTAAGCGGATGCCGGGAGCAG
ACAAGCCCGTCAGGGCGCGTCAGCGGGTGTTGGCGGGTGTCGGGGCTGGCTTAACTATGCGGCATCAGAG
CAGATTGTACTGAGAGTGCACCATTCGACGCTCTCCCTTATGCGACTCCTGCATTAGGAAGCAGCCCAGT
AGTAGGTTGAGGCCGTTGAGCACCGCCGCCGCAAGGAATGGTGCATGCAAGGAGATGGCGCCCAACAGTC
CCCCGGCCACGGGGCCTGCCACCATACCCACGCCGAAACAAGCGCTCATGAGCCCGAAGTGGCGAGCCCG
ATCTTCCCCATCGGTGATGTCGGCGATATAGGCGCCAGCAACCGCACCTGTGGCGCCGGTGATGCCGGCC
ACGATGCGTCC
Features (pLannotate 1.2.2; 22 found; start..end, strand, type, name):
    241..259     +  promoter       SP6 promoter: promoter for bacteriophage SP6 RNA polymerase
    443..542     +  misc_feature   bom (fragment): basis of mobility region from pBR322
    548..705     -  CDS            lacZα (fragment): LacZα fragment of β-galactosidase; lacZ fragment
    702..758     +  misc_feature   MCS: pUC18/19 multiple cloning site
    795..811     -  protein_bind   lac operator: The lac repressor binds to the lac operator to inhibit transcription in E. coli. This inhibition can be relieved by adding lactose or isopropyl-β-D-thiogalactopyranoside (IPTG). lac repressor encoded by lacI
    819..849     -  promoter       lac promoter: promoter for the E. coli lac operon
    864..885     -  protein_bind   CAP binding site: CAP binding activates transcription in the presence of cAMP. E. coli catabolite activator protein
    898..938     -  CDS            lacI (fragment): lac repressor; lacI; The lac repressor binds to the lac operator to inhibit transcription in E. coli. This inhibition can be relieved by adding lactose or isopropyl-β-D-thiogalactopyranoside (IPTG).
   1065..1313    -  CDS            apaH (fragment): APAH_ECOLI - Experimental evidence at protein level: Swiss-Prot protein existence level 1. Hydrolyzes diadenosine 5',5'''-P1,P4-tetraphosphate to yield ADP. From Escherichia coli (strain K12).
   1390..1420    +  ncRNA          TMV UPD-PK3: Accession: RF01072 - Pseudoknot of upstream pseudoknot domain (UPD) of the 3'UTR
   1422..1488    +  ncRNA          TLS-PK2: Accession: RF01077 - Pseudoknot of tRNA-like structure
   1549..1572    -  promoter       URA3 promoter (fragment): S. cerevisiae URA3
   1632..1648    -  protein_bind   lac operator: The lac repressor binds to the lac operator to inhibit transcription in E. coli. This inhibition can be relieved by adding lactose or isopropyl-β-D-thiogalactopyranoside (IPTG). lac repressor encoded by lacI
   1656..1686    -  promoter       lac promoter: promoter for the E. coli lac operon
   1701..1722    -  protein_bind   CAP binding site: CAP binding activates transcription in the presence of cAMP. E. coli catabolite activator protein
   1735..1827    -  CDS            lacI (fragment): lac repressor; lacI; The lac repressor binds to the lac operator to inhibit transcription in E. coli. This inhibition can be relieved by adding lactose or isopropyl-β-D-thiogalactopyranoside (IPTG).
   2010..2598    -  rep_origin     ori: high-copy-number ColE1/pMB1/pBR322/pUC origin of replication
   2769..3629    -  CDS            AmpR: β-lactamase; bla; confers resistance to ampicillin, carbenicillin, and related antibiotics
   3630..3734    -  promoter       AmpR promoter: bla
   3829..3864    +  CDS            rop (fragment): Rop protein, which maintains plasmids at low copy number; rop
   3966..4014    +  misc_feature   bom (fragment): basis of mobility region from pBR322
   4015..13      -  CDS            TcR (fragment) (across the origin): tetracycline efflux protein; tet; confers resistance to tetracycline
