[The description below was written by a language model from this plasmid's Addgene catalogue record and pLannotate feature annotations shown in this document.]
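Description:
pEPQD0CB0026 is an empty Golden Gate acceptor plasmid built on the pEU-E01 backbone and catalogued as a synthetic biology vector. It is intended for producing templates for cell-free protein synthesis in an SP6-driven coupled wheat germ transcription/translation system. It carries no gene of interest. Parts are instead inserted by BsaI-mediated assembly into a site defined by the overhangs GCTT and AATG. The plasmid is propagated in E. coli using a high-copy ColE1/pUC-type origin and is selected with ampicillin through the β-lactamase gene and its native promoter.

The annotated 4,281 nt sequence shows an SP6 RNA polymerase promoter near the start of the record. Downstream of it is a lacZα fragment with a pUC-type multiple cloning site, driven in the reverse orientation by a lac promoter with its operator and CAP binding site. This arrangement is consistent with a lacZα dropout cassette that an assembled insert would replace, allowing blue/white screening, although the record does not say so and the BsaI sites are not annotated. Further downstream are two pseudoknot elements characteristic of the tobacco mosaic virus 3' untranslated region (an upstream pseudoknot domain and a tRNA-like structure pseudoknot), which would presumably form the 3' end of SP6 transcripts. A second lac promoter/operator/CAP site lies beside the origin. The short fragments of bom, rop, TcR, lacI, apaH and a URA3 promoter appear to be backbone remnants or incidental matches rather than functional parts. The 5' leader or translational enhancer between the SP6 promoter and the cloning site is not identified in the feature table.

After assembly, the resulting plasmids serve as templates for in vitro expression, and the associated work concerns biofoundry-assisted expression and characterization of plant proteins.
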