Addgene plasmid #162285: pEPQD0CB0026
Purpose: (Empty Backbone) Acceptor for golden gate assembly with BsaI overhangs GCTT-AATG. Generates plasmids for SP6-driven TNT SP6 Coupled Wheat Germ Extract System
Depositing lab: Nicola Patron. Depositing organization: Earlham Institute. Publication: Biofoundry-assisted expression and characterization of plant proteins. Dudley QM, Cai YM, Kallam K, Debreyne H, Carrasco Lopez JA, Patron NJ. Synth Biol (Oxf). 2021 Sep 11;6(1):ysab029. doi: 10.1093/synbio/ysab029. eCollection 2021. PubMed 34693026.
Backbone
  Vector backbone: pEU-E01
  Vector type: Synthetic Biology
Growth in bacteria
  Bacterial resistance: Ampicillin, 100 μg/mL
  Growth temperature: 37°C
  Growth strain: DH5alpha
  Copy number: High Copy
Gene/Insert
  Gene/Insert name: None
Terms and licenses: Academic/Nonprofit Terms; Industry Terms: Not Available to Industry
How to cite: pEPQD0CB0026 was a gift from Nicola Patron (Addgene plasmid # 162285 ; http://n2t.net/addgene:162285 ; RRID:Addgene_162285)
